>Addgene plasmid #49963 | JA1261 | depositor partial sequence | sequence record 74528 | TALE sequence
ATGGTGGACTTGAGGACACTCGGTTATTCGCAACAGCAACAGGAGAAAATCAAGCCTAAGGTCAGGAGCA
CCGTCGCGCAACACCACGAGGCGCTTGTGGGGCATGGCTTCACTCATGCGCATATTGTCGCGCTTTCACA
GCACCCTGCGGCGCTTGGGACGGTGGCTGTCAAATACCAAGATATGATTGCGGCCCTGCCCGAAGCCACG
CACGAGGCAATTGTAGGGGTCGGTAAACAGTGGTCGGGAGCGCGAGCACTTGAGGCGCTGCTGACTGTGG
CGGGTGAGCTTAGGGGGCCTCCGCTCCAGCTCGACACCGGGCAGCTGCTGAAGATCGCGAAGAGAGGGGG
AGTAACAGCGGTAGAGGCAGTGCACGCCTGGCGCAATGCGCTCACCGGGGCCCCCTTGAACCTGACCCCA
GACCAGGTAGTCGCAATCGCGAACAATAATGGGGGAAAGCAAGCCCTGGAAACCGTGCAAAGGTTGTTGC
CGGTCCTTTGTCAAGACCACGGCCTTACACCGGAGCAAGTCGTGGCCATTGCATCCCACGACGGTGGCAA
ACAGGCTCTTGAGACGGTTCAGAGACTTCTCCCAGTTCTCTGTCAAGCCCACGGGCTGACTCCCGATCAA
GTTGTAGCGATTGCGTCCAACGGTGGAGGGAAACAAGCATTGGAGACTGTCCAACGGCTCCTTCCCGTGT
TGTGTCAAGCCCACGGTTTGACGCCTGCACAAGTGGTCGCCATCGCCTCCAATATTGGCGGTAAGCAGGC
GCTGGAAACAGTACAGCGCCTGCTGCCTGTACTGTGCCAGGATCATGGACTGACCCCAGACCAGGTAGTC
GCAATCGCGTCACATGACGGGGGAAAGCAAGCCCTGGAAACCGTGCAAAGGTTGTTGCCGGTCCTTTGTC
AAGACCACGGCCTTACACCGGAGCAAGTCGTGGCCATTGCAAGCAATGGGGGTGGCAAACAGGCTCTTGA
GACGGTTCAGAGACTTCTCCCAGTTCTCTGTCAAGCCCACGGGCTGACTCCCGATCAAGTTGTAGCGATT
GCGTCGAACATTGGAGGGAAACAAGCATTGGAGACTGTCCAACGGCTCCTTCCCGTGTTGTGTCAAGCCC
ACGGTTTGACGCCTGCACAAGTGGTCGCCATCGCCTCCAATATTGGCGGTAAGCAGGCGCTGGAAACAGT
ACAGCGCCTGCTGCCTGTACTGTGCCAGGATCATGGACTGACCCCAGACCAGGTAGTCGCAATCGCGTCG
AACATTGGGGGAAAGCAAGCCCTGGAAACCGTGCAAAGGTTGTTGCCGGTCCTTTGTCAAGACCACGGCC
TTACACCGGAGCAAGTCGTGGCCATTGCAAGCAACATCGGTGGCAAACAGGCTCTTGAGACGGTTCAGAG
ACTTCTCCCAGTTCTCTGTCAAGCCCACGGGCTGACTCCCGATCAAGTTGTAGCGATTGCGTCGAACATT
GGAGGGAAACAAGCATTGGAGACTGTCCAACGGCTCCTTCCCGTGTTGTGTCAAGCCCACGGTTTGACGC
CTGCACAAGTGGTCGCCATCGCCAGCCATGATGGCGGTAAGCAGGCGCTGGAAACAGTACAGCGCCTGCT
GCCTGTACTGTGCCAGGATCATGGACTGACCCCAGACCAGGTAGTCGCAATCGCGTCGAACATTGGGGGA
AAGCAAGCCCTGGAAACCGTGCAAAGGTTGTTGCCGGTCCTTTGTCAAGACCACGGCCTTACACCGGAGC
AAGTCGTGGCCATTGCAAGCAATGGGGGTGGCAAACAGGCTCTTGAGACGGTTCAGAGACTTCTCCCAGT
TCTCTGTCAAGCCCACGGGCTGACTCCCGATCAAGTTGTAGCGATTGCGTCGCATGACGGAGGGAAACAA
GCATTGGAGACTGTCCAACGGCTCCTTCCCGTGTTGTGTCAAGCCCACGGTTTGACGCCTGCACAAGTGG
TCGCCATCGCCAGCCATGATGGCGGTAAGCAGGCGCTGGAAACAGTACAGCGCCTGCTGCCTGTACTGTG
CCAGGATCATGGACTGACCCCAGACCAGGTAGTCGCAATCGCGTCAAACGGAGGGGGAAAGCAAGCCCTG
GAAACCGTGCAAAGGTTGTTGCCGGTCCTTTGTCAAGACCACGGCCTTACACCGGAGCAAGTCGTGGCCA
TTGCATCCCACGACGGTGGCAAACAGGCTCTTGAGACGGTTCAGAGACTTCTCCCAGTTCTCTGTCAAGC
CCACGGGCTGACACCCGAACAGGTGGTCGCCATTGCTTCCCACGACGGAGGACGGCCAGCCTTGGAG
