>Addgene plasmid #49963 | JA1261 | addgene partial sequence | sequence record 76002 | EF1a-F 5'-TCAAGCCTCAGACAGTGGTTC-3'
AGCGGCCGCCACCATGGCCCCCAAGAAGAAGAGGAAGGTGGGCATTCACCGCGGGGTACCTATGGTGGAC
TTGAGGACACTCGGTTATTCGCAACAGCAACAGGAGAAAATCAAGCCTAAGGTCAGGAGCACCGTCGCGC
AACACCACGAGGCGCTTGTGGGGCATGGCTTCACTCATGCGCATATTGTCGCGCTTTCACAGCACCCTGC
GGCGCTTGGGACGGTGGCTGTCAAATACCAAGATATGATTGCGGCCCTGCCCGAAGCCACGCACGAGGCA
ATTGTAGGGGTCGGTAAACAGTGGTCGGGAGCGCGAGCACTTGAGGCGCTGCTGACTGTGGCGGGTGAGC
TTAGGGGGCCTCCGCTCCAGCTCGACACCGGGCAGCTGCTGAAGATCGCGAAGAGAGGGGGAGTAACAGC
GGTAGAGGCAGTGCACGCCTGGCGCAATGCGCTCACCGGGGCCCCCTTGAACCTGACCCCAGACCAGGTA
GTCGCAATCGCGAACAATAATGGGGGAAAGCAAGCCCTGGAAACCGTGCAAAGGTTGTTGCCGGTCCTTT
GTCAAGACCACGGCCTTACACCGGAGCAAGTCGTGGCCATTGCATCCCACGACGGTGGCAAACAGGCTCT
TGAGACGGTTCAGAGACTTCTCCCAGTTCTCTGTCAAGCCCACGGGCTGACTCCCGATCAAGTTGTAGCG
ATTGCGTCCAACGGTGGAGGGAAACAAGCATTGGAGACTGTCCAACGGCTCCTTCCCGTGTTGTGTCAAG
CCCACGGTTTGACGCCTGCACAAGTGGTCGCCATCGCCTCCAATATTGGCGGTAAGCAGGCGCTGGAAAC
AGTACAGCGCCTGCTGCCTGTACTGTGCCAGGATCATGGACTGACCCCAGACCAGGTAGTCGCAATCGCG
TCA
