>Addgene plasmid #49963 | JA1261 | addgene partial sequence | sequence record 76971 | hTET1-F 5'-ACCCTACCGACAGAAGATGC-3'
GTTCATGGAGTATGTACTTTAATGGCTGTAAGTTTGGTAGAAGCCCAAGCCCCAGAAGATTTAGAATTGA
TCCAAGCTCTCCCTTACATGAAAAAAACCTTGAAGATAACTTACAGAGTTTGGCTACACGATTAGCTCCA
ATTTATAAGCAGTATGCTCCAGTAGCTTACCAAAATCAGGTGGAATATGAAAATGTTGCCCGAGAATGTC
GGCTTGGCAGCAAGGAAGGTCGACCCTTCTCTGGGGTCACTGCTTGCCTGGACTTCTGTGCTCATCCCCA
CAGGGACATTCACAACATGAATAATGGAAGCACTGTGGTTTGTACCTTAACTCGAGAAGATAACCGCTCT
TTGGGTGTTATTCCTCAAGATGAGCAGCTCCATGTGCTACCTCTTTATAAGCTTTCAGACACAGATGAGT
TTGGCTCCAAGGAAGGAATGGAAGCCAAGATCAAATCTGGGGCCATCGAGGTCCTGGCACCCCGCCGCAA
AAAAAGAACGTGTTTCACTCAGCCTGTTCCCCGTTCTGGAAAGAAGAGGGCTGCGATGATGACAGAGGTT
CTTGCACATAAGATAAGGGCAGTGGAAAAGAAACCTATTCCCCGAATCAAGCGGAAGAATAACTCAACAA
CAACAAACAACAGTAAGCCTTCGTCACTGCCAACCTTAGGGAGTAACACTGAGACCGTGCAACCTGAAGT
AAAAAGTGAAACCGAACCCCATTTTATCTTAAAAAGTTCAGACAACACTAAAACTTATTCGCTGATGCCA
TCCGCTCCTCACCCAGTGAAAGAGGCATCTCCAGGCTTCTCCTGGTCCCCGAA
