[The description below was written by a language model from this plasmid's Addgene catalogue record.]
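Description:
JA1261 is a mammalian expression plasmid encoding a programmable TALE-TET1CD fusion protein, built in the pJFA334E9 backbone and catalogued under the TALEN vector type, although its effector is an epigenetic modifier rather than a nuclease. It is propagated in E. coli under ampicillin selection. The record lists the copy number as unknown and does not name the origin of replication or any mammalian selection marker. No feature table is provided, so finer details of the backbone cannot be confirmed.

The payload, named Tet1CD HB-6, is a custom TALE repeat array designed to recognise site #6 in the human beta-globin (HBB) gene, joined to the catalytic domain of TET1. Expression is driven by the EF1a promoter, a strong constitutive promoter that works in many mammalian cell types. The repeat array was inserted into the backbone by restriction cloning at BsmBI sites. BsmBI is a type IIS enzyme commonly used for modular assembly of TALE repeats into a receiving vector that already carries the flanking TALE sequences and the effector domain. It is not recorded whether the sites survive cloning.

In use, the TALE domain brings the fusion to its HBB target sequence. There the TET1 catalytic domain oxidises 5-methylcytosine, which leads to demethylation of CpGs adjacent to the binding site. The plasmid serves for targeted DNA demethylation at the endogenous HBB locus, for example to test how methylation of particular CpGs affects gene expression and whether removing it can activate the gene.
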