Addgene plasmid #49963: JA1261
Purpose: Expresses a TALE-TET1CD (catalytic domain of TET1) fusion protein engineered to bind a site in the human beta-globin (HBB) gene and demethylate CpGs adjacent to the binding site
Depositing lab: Keith Joung. Depositing organization: Massachusetts General Hospital. Publication: Targeted DNA demethylation and activation of endogenous genes using programmable TALE-TET1 fusion proteins. Maeder ML, Angstman JF, Richardson ME, Linder SJ, Cascio VM, Tsai SQ, Ho QH, Sander JD, Reyon D, Bernstein BE, Costello JF, Wilkinson MF, Joung JK. Nat Biotechnol. 2013 Oct 9. doi: 10.1038/nbt.2726. PubMed 24108092.
Backbone
  Vector backbone: pJFA334E9
  Backbone manufacturer: Joung lab (Addgene plasmid #49237)
  Vector type: TALEN
Growth in bacteria
  Bacterial resistance: Ampicillin, 100 μg/mL
  Growth temperature: 37°C
  Growth strain: XL1 Blue
  Copy number: Unknown
Gene/Insert
  Gene/Insert name: Tet1CD HB-6 (alt names: HB-6; human beta-globin (HBB) site #6)
  Species: H. sapiens (human)
  Entrez Gene: HBB (a.k.a. CD113t-C, ECYT6, beta-globin)
  Promoter: EF1a
  Cloning method: Restriction Enzyme; 5′ cloning site BsmBI (unknown if destroyed); 3′ cloning site BsmBI (unknown if destroyed)
  Sequencing primers: 5′ EF1a-F 5'-TCAAGCCTCAGACAGTGGTTC-3'; 3′ OJA199 5'-CACCATCACAGCAGTTGG-3'
Terms and licenses: Academic/Nonprofit Terms; Industry Terms: Not Available to Industry
Depositor comments: TALE target site is: TGCTACTAAAAACATCCTCC. See Supplementary Figure 13 of associated publication for amino acid sequences of backbone and TALE repeat array.
How to cite: JA1261 was a gift from Keith Joung (Addgene plasmid # 49963 ; http://n2t.net/addgene:49963 ; RRID:Addgene_49963)
